Addgene plasmid #32367: pGL3Basic-Mdm-P1
Depositing lab: Hong Wu. Depositing organization: University of California, Los Angeles (UCLA). Publication: PTEN regulates Mdm2 expression through the P1 promoter. Chang CJ, Freeman DJ, Wu H. J Biol Chem. 2004 Jul 9;279(28):29841-8. Epub 2004 Apr 16. 10.1074/jbc.M401488200 PubMed 15090541.
Backbone
  Vector backbone: pGL3Basic
  Backbone manufacturer: Promega
  Backbone size w/o insert (bp): 4818
  Vector type: Mammalian Expression
Growth in bacteria
  Bacterial resistance: Ampicillin, 100 μg/mL
  Growth temperature: 37°C
  Growth strain: DH5alpha
  Copy number: Unknown
Gene/Insert
  Gene/Insert name: Mdm2 promoter
  Species: M. musculus (mouse)
  Insert size (bp): 145
  Entrez Gene: Mdm2 (a.k.a. 1700007J15Rik, Mdm-2)
  Cloning method: TOPO Cloning
  Sequencing primers: 5′ CTAGCAAAATAGGCTGTCCC
Terms and licenses: Academic/Nonprofit Terms; Industry Terms: Not Available to Industry
How to cite: pGL3Basic-Mdm-P1 was a gift from Hong Wu (Addgene plasmid # 32367 ; http://n2t.net/addgene:32367 ; RRID:Addgene_32367)
