[The description below was written by a language model from this plasmid's Addgene catalogue record.]
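Description:
pGL3Basic-Mdm-P1 is a luciferase reporter plasmid built on the Promega pGL3-Basic backbone (4818 bp without insert), catalogued as a mammalian expression vector. pGL3-Basic is a promoterless, enhancerless reporter vector that carries a firefly luciferase coding sequence downstream of a multiple cloning site, so luciferase output in transfected cells depends on whatever regulatory DNA is placed upstream. The plasmid is propagated in E. coli under ampicillin selection. Its copy number is recorded as unknown, and no feature table is available, so individual backbone elements such as the origin of replication and polyadenylation signals cannot be confirmed from the record itself.

The insert is a 145 bp fragment of the mouse (M. musculus) Mdm2 promoter. The construct name and the associated publication title indicate that it corresponds to the P1 promoter of Mdm2. The cloning method is listed as TOPO cloning, but the exact boundaries of the fragment relative to the Mdm2 transcription start site, and the sites used to place it in the backbone, are not stated. No tags, selectable mammalian markers or additional reporters are described.

In this arrangement the short Mdm2 P1 fragment serves as the only promoter driving luciferase, which makes the plasmid a readout of P1 promoter activity in transiently transfected mammalian cells. According to the linked publication, it was used to study how PTEN regulates Mdm2 expression through the P1 promoter. More generally, it suits assays that test how signalling pathways, transcription factors or treatments affect transcription from this minimal Mdm2 promoter region.
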