>Addgene plasmid #32367 | pGL3Basic-Mdm-P1 | addgene partial sequence | sequence record 37693 | RVprimer3 5'-CTAGCAAAATAGGCTGTCCC-3'
AGCTCTTACGCGTGCTAGCGGCGTTCTCTCCGCGGACGGTAGGGGGCGCTCGTCACAGAACTCTGCTTTG
TTAACGGGGCCTCCGGGGCCAGCGTAGCCTAGGAGCGGCCGGTGAGGAGCCGCCGCCTTCTCGTCGCTCG
AGCTCTGGAGCGACCATGGTCGCTCAGGCCCCGGCCGCGGGGCCTCCGCGCTCCCCGTGAAGGGTCGGAA
GATGCGCGGGAAGTAGCAGGTACCCGCTCCGTGGGCGGCGGAGAGTCCCGATCATTCCCTCTTTTCCGCG
CCCTCCGGGGCCTACTCGTAACCCGGGCCGGCTCGTGGGGTCGCGGGGCACGAGGCTGGGCGACCGTTTG
CCCGCGCTGGGCCCTGATGTCATTCTGCGGCCGGGGGTGTGCGTGTGGGTGGGAGTGGGGGGTGGGGTGG
GAGATGGCGCGGTTAGCACGGCGCATGCGCGGGAGGGGACGGAGGGAGGGGGAGGAGGGAAGAGCGGGGG
TCTCCCAGCAGGCCCCGCGCGCGGGGGGCCCGCTCCGGGGTCGCGCTGGGCTCGTTGCTGGGGTCCAGGA
GGTGACAGGTGCCTGGTCCCGGACTCGCCGGGATGCGGCTTCCGGGACGGGTGGGACTGGGCTGGGCCGA
GTTGACTCAGCTCTTCCTGTGGGGCTGGTCAAGTTGGGACACGTCCGGCGTCGGCTGTCGGAGGAGCTAA
GTCCTGACATGTCTCCAGCTGGGGTTATTTAAACGCTGCCCCGTTTCCGCA
